Addgene plasmid #111171: SGEN
Purpose: miR-E (miR-30 variant)-based RNAi
Depositing lab: Johannes Zuber. Depositing organization: Research Institute of Molecular Pathology (IMP). Publication: An optimized microRNA backbone for effective single-copy RNAi. Fellmann C, Hoffmann T, Sridhar V, Hopfgartner B, Muhar M, Roth M, Lai DY, Barbosa IA, Kwon JS, Guan Y, Sinha N, Zuber J. Cell Rep. 2013 Dec 26;5(6):1704-13. doi: 10.1016/j.celrep.2013.11.020. Epub 2013 Dec 12. PubMed 24332856.
Backbone
  Vector backbone: pRRL
  Vector type: Lentiviral
  Selectable markers: Neomycin (select with G418)
Growth in bacteria
  Bacterial resistance: Ampicillin, 100 μg/mL
  Growth temperature: 37°C
  Growth strain: NEB Stable
  Copy number: High Copy
Gene/Insert
  Gene/Insert name: miR-E (miR-30 variant) (alt name: GFP-(miR-E)-PGK-Neo)
  gRNA/shRNA sequence: Ren.713
  Species: H. sapiens (human)
  Mutation: WT
  Promoter: SFFV
  Cloning method: Restriction Enzyme; 5′ cloning site Unknown (unknown if destroyed); 3′ cloning site Unknown (unknown if destroyed)
  Sequencing primers: 5′ EGFP-C; 3′ MSCV-rev
Terms and licenses: Academic/Nonprofit Terms; Industry Terms: Not Available to Industry
How to cite: SGEN was a gift from Johannes Zuber (Addgene plasmid # 111171 ; http://n2t.net/addgene:111171 ; RRID:Addgene_111171)
