[The description below was written by a language model from this plasmid's Addgene catalogue record and pLannotate feature annotations shown in this document.]
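Description:
SGEN is a self-inactivating lentiviral vector built on the pRRL backbone for constitutive, miR-E-based RNA interference in mammalian cells. In bacteria it is maintained through a high-copy ColE1/pUC-type origin with ampicillin resistance. An f1 origin, an SV40 origin and residual lac, T3 and T7 elements from the cloning backbone are also present. The viral portion has the usual third-generation layout. An RSV promoter drives a truncated HIV-1 5' LTR, followed by the Ψ packaging signal with a gag fragment, the Rev response element for Rev-dependent export of the genomic RNA, and the cPPT/CTS. At the other end, a ΔU3 3' LTR inactivates LTR promoter activity after integration, and an SV40 polyadenylation signal follows it.

The payload consists of two expression units. The SFFV promoter drives EGFP, and the miR-E cassette sits downstream of the EGFP coding sequence in the same transcript, so green fluorescence reports expression of the shRNA-bearing RNA. miR-E is an optimized variant of the human miR-30 backbone. The annotation software recognises only the 3' miR-30a flank, and the gap between EGFP and that flank presumably holds the remaining scaffold and hairpin. The recorded shRNA is Ren.713, which by its name appears to be a Renilla luciferase-targeting control, although the record does not state this. A mouse PGK promoter then drives the neomycin resistance gene for G418 selection of transduced cells, and a WPRE enhances transcript expression.

The vector is intended for stable knockdown, including at single-copy integration, with transduced cells tracked by GFP and selected with G418. The two sequence records, depositor and NGS, differ by two nucleotides and in their start coordinate, but carry the same features.
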