Features (pLannotate 1.2.2; 28 found; start..end, strand, type, name):
      5..226     +  promoter       RSV promoter: Rous sarcoma virus enhancer/promoter
    233..413     +  LTR            5' LTR (truncated): truncated 5' long terminal repeat (LTR) from HIV-1
    460..585     +  misc_feature   HIV-1 Ψ: packaging signal of human immunodeficiency virus type 1
    569..932     +  CDS            HIV-1 gag (fragment): gag protein from human immunodeficiency virus 1; gag
   1027..1363    +  ncRNA          RRE: Accession: RF00036 - HIV Rev response element
   1688..1788    +  CDS            Rev (fragment): human immunodeficiency virus 1 (HIV-1) Rev protein; rev; enhances nuclear export of unspliced and incompletely spliced viral mRNAs
   1807..1924    +  misc_feature   cPPT/CTS: central polypurine tract and central termination sequence of HIV-1
   1962..2363    +  promoter       SFFV promoter: spleen focus-forming virus long terminal repeat (LTR) promoter
   2391..3110    +  CDS            EGFP: the original enhanced GFP (Yang et al., 1996) mammalian codon-optimized
   3346..3472    +  ncRNA          3' miR-30a: sequence downstream of the 71-nt precursor of the human miR-30a microRNA (Zeng et al., 2002) miRNA
   3497..3996    +  promoter       PGK promoter: mouse phosphoglycerate kinase 1 promoter
   4010..4813    +  CDS            NeoR/KanR: aminoglycoside phosphotransferase from Tn5; aph(3')-II (or nptII); confers resistance to neomycin, kanamycin, and G418 (Geneticin®)
   4847..5435    +  misc_feature   WPRE: woodchuck hepatitis virus posttranscriptional regulatory element
   5452..5640    +  CDS            nef (fragment): NEF_HV1Z2 - Experimental evidence at protein level: Swiss-Prot protein existence level 1. Extracellular Nef protein targets CD4(+) T-lymphocytes for apoptosis by interacting with CXCR4 surface receptors. From Human immunodeficiency virus type 1 group M subtype D (isolate Z2/CDC-Z34) (HIV-1).
   5642..5875    +  LTR            3' LTR (ΔU3): self-inactivating 3' long terminal repeat (LTR) from HIV-1
   5947..6068    +  polyA_signal   SV40 poly(A) signal: SV40 polyadenylation signal
   6087..6222    +  rep_origin     SV40 ori: SV40 origin of replication
   6255..6273    -  promoter       T7 promoter: promoter for bacteriophage T7 RNA polymerase
   6281..6436    +  CDS            lacZα (fragment): LacZα fragment of β-galactosidase; lacZ fragment
   6444..6899    +  rep_origin     f1 ori (sequence partly withheld): f1 bacteriophage origin of replication; arrow indicates direction of (+) strand synthesis
   6928..7032    +  promoter       AmpR promoter: bla
   7033..7893    +  CDS            AmpR: β-lactamase; bla; confers resistance to ampicillin, carbenicillin, and related antibiotics
   8064..8652    +  rep_origin     ori: high-copy-number ColE1/pMB1/pBR322/pUC origin of replication
   8835..8927    +  CDS            lacI (fragment): lac repressor; lacI; The lac repressor binds to the lac operator to inhibit transcription in E. coli. This inhibition can be relieved by adding lactose or isopropyl-β-D-thiogalactopyranoside (IPTG).
   8940..8961    +  protein_bind   CAP binding site: CAP binding activates transcription in the presence of cAMP. E. coli catabolite activator protein
   8976..9006    +  promoter       lac promoter: promoter for the E. coli lac operon
   9014..9030    +  protein_bind   lac operator: The lac repressor binds to the lac operator to inhibit transcription in E. coli. This inhibition can be relieved by adding lactose or isopropyl-β-D-thiogalactopyranoside (IPTG). lac repressor encoded by lacI
   9075..9093    +  promoter       T3 promoter: promoter for bacteriophage T3 RNA polymerase
>Addgene plasmid #111171 | SGEN | depositor full sequence | sequence record 209067 | SGEN sequence 9116 bps
TTAATGTAGTCTTATGCAATACTCTTGTAGTCTTGCAACATGGTAACGATGAGTTAGCAACATGCCTTAC
AAGGAGAGAAAAAGCACCGTGCATGCCGATTGGTGGAAGTAAGGTGGTACGATCGTGCCTTATTAGGAAG
GCAACAGACGGGTCTGACATGGATTGGACGAACCACTGAATTGCCGCATTGCAGAGATATTGTATTTAAG
TGCCTAGCTCGATACAATAAACGGGTCTCTCTGGTTAGACCAGATCTGAGCCTGGGAGCTCTCTGGCTAA
CTAGGGAACCCACTGCTTAAGCCTCAATAAAGCTTGCCTTGAGTGCTTCAAGTAGTGTGTGCCCGTCTGT
TGTGTGACTCTGGTAACTAGAGATCCCTCAGACCCTTTTAGTCAGTGTGGAAAATCTCTAGCAGTGGCGC
CCGAACAGGGACTTGAAAGCGAAAGGGAAACCAGAGGAGCTCTCTCGACGCAGGACTCGGCTTGCTGAAG
CGCGCACGGCAAGAGGCGAGGGGCGGCGACTGGTGAGTACGCCAAAAATTTTGACTAGCGGAGGCTAGAA
GGAGAGAGATGGGTGCGAGAGCGTCAGTATTAAGCGGGGGAGAATTAGATCGCGATGGGAAAAAATTCGG
TTAAGGCCAGGGGGAAAGAAAAAATATAAATTAAAACATATAGTATGGGCAAGCAGGGAGCTAGAACGAT
TCGCAGTTAATCCTGGCCTGTTAGAAACATCAGAAGGCTGTAGACAAATACTGGGACAGCTACAACCATC
CCTTCAGACAGGATCAGAAGAACTTAGATCATTATATAATACAGTAGCAACCCTCTATTGTGTGCATCAA
AGGATAGAGATAAAAGACACCAAGGAAGCTTTAGACAAGATAGAGGAAGAGCAAAACAAAAGTAAGACCA
CCGCACAGCAAGCGGCCGCTGATCTTCAGACCTGGAGGAGGAGATATGAGGGACAATTGGAGAAGTGAAT
TATATAAATATAAAGTAGTAAAAATTGAACCATTAGGAGTAGCACCCACCAAGGCAAAGAGAAGAGTGGT
GCAGAGAGAAAAAAGAGCAGTGGGAATAGGAGCTTTGTTCCTTGGGTTCTTGGGAGCAGCAGGAAGCACT
ATGGGCGCAGCCTCAATGACGCTGACGGTACAGGCCAGACAATTATTGTCTGGTATAGTGCAGCAGCAGA
ACAATTTGCTGAGGGCTATTGAGGCGCAACAGCATCTGTTGCAACTCACAGTCTGGGGCATCAAGCAGCT
CCAGGCAAGAATCCTGGCTGTGGAAAGATACCTAAAGGATCAACAGCTCCTGGGGATTTGGGGTTGCTCT
GGAAAACTCATTTGCACCACTGCTGTGCCTTGGAATGCTAGTTGGAGTAATAAATCTCTGGAACAGATTT
GGAATCACACGACCTGGATGGAGTGGGACAGAGAAATTAACAATTACACAAGCTTAATACACTCCTTAAT
TGAAGAATCGCAAAACCAGCAAGAAAAGAATGAACAAGAATTATTGGAATTAGATAAATGGGCAAGTTTG
TGGAATTGGTTTAACATAACAAATTGGCTGTGGTATATAAAATTATTCATAATGATAGTAGGAGGCTTGG
TAGGTTTAAGAATAGTTTTTGCTGTACTTTCTATAGTGAATAGAGTTAGGCAGGGATATTCACCATTATC
GTTTCAGACCCACCTCCCAACCCCGAGGGGACCCGACAGGCCCGAAGGAATAGAAGAAGAAGGTGGAGAG
AGAGACAGAGACAGATCCATTCGATTAGTGAACGGATCTCGACGGTATCGGTTAACTTTTAAAAGAAAAG
GGGGGATTGGGGGGTACAGTGCAGGGGAAAGAATAGTAGACATAATAGCAACAGACATACAAACTAAAGA
ATTACAAAAACAAATTACAAAAATTCAAAATTTTATCGATCACGAGACTAGCCTCGATCGAGCTAGCTGC
AGTAACGCCATTTTGCAAGGCATGGAAAAATACCAAACCAAGAATAGAGAAGTTCAGATCAAGGGCGGGT
ACATGAAAATAGCTAACGTTGGGCCAAACAGGATATCTGCGGTGAGCAGTTTCGGCCCCGGCCCGGGGCC
AAGAACAGATGGTCACCGCAGTTTCGGCCCCGGCCCGAGGCCAAGAACAGATGGTCCCCAGATATGGCCC
AACCCTCAGCAGTTTCTTAAGACCCATCAGATGTTTCCAGGCTCCCCCAAGGACCTGAAATGACCCTGCG
CCTTATTTGAATTAACCAATCAGCCTGCTTCTCGCTTCTGTTCGCGCGCTTCTGCTTCCCGAGCTCTATA
AAAGAGCTCACAACCCCTCACTCGGCGCGCCAGTCCTCCGACAGACTGAGTCGGCCGGTGGATCTACCGG
TGGATCCACCATGGTGAGCAAGGGCGAGGAGCTGTTCACCGGGGTGGTGCCCATCCTGGTCGAGCTGGAC
GGCGACGTAAACGGCCACAAGTTCAGCGTGTCTGGCGAGGGCGAGGGCGATGCCACCTACGGCAAGCTGA
CCCTGAAGTTCATCTGCACCACCGGCAAGCTGCCCGTGCCCTGGCCCACCCTCGTGACCACCCTGACCTA
CGGCGTGCAGTGCTTCAGCCGCTACCCCGACCACATGAAGCAGCACGACTTCTTCAAGTCCGCCATGCCC
GAAGGCTACGTCCAGGAGCGCACCATCTTCTTCAAGGACGACGGCAACTACAAGACCCGCGCCGAGGTGA
AGTTCGAGGGCGACACCCTGGTGAACCGCATCGAGCTGAAGGGCATCGACTTCAAGGAGGACGGCAACAT
CCTGGGGCACAAGCTGGAGTACAACTACAACAGCCACAACGTCTATATCATGGCCGACAAGCAGAAGAAC
GGCATCAAGGCGAACTTCAAGATCCGCCACAACATCGAGGACGGCAGCGTGCAGCTCGCCGACCACTACC
AGCAGAACACCCCCATCGGCGACGGCCCCGTGCTGCTGCCCGACAACCACTACCTGAGCACCCAGTCCGC
CCTGAGCAAAGACCCCAACGAGAAGCGCGATCACATGGTCCTGCTGGAGTTCGTGACCGCCGCCGGGATC
ACTCTCGGCATGGACGAGCTGTACAAGTAATGACGTACGGCGGCCGCCTCGACTAGGGATAACAGGGTAA
TTGTTTGAATGAGGCTTCAGTACTTTACAGAATCGTTGCCTGCACATCTTGGAAACACTTGCTGGGATTA
CTTCGACTTCTTAACCCAACAGAAGGCTCGAGAAGGTATATTGCTGTTGACAGTGAGCGCAGGAATTATA
ATGCTTATCTATAGTGAAGCCACAGATGTATAGATAAGCATTATAATTCCTATGCCTACTGCCTCGGACT
TCAAGGGGCTAGAATTCGAGCAATTATCTTGTTTACTAAAACTGAATACCTTGCTATCTCTTTGATACAT
TTTTACAAAGCTGAATTAAAATGGTATAAATTAAATCACTTTTTTCAATTGACGCGTAATTCTACCGGGT
AGGGGAGGCGCTTTTCCCAAGGCAGTCTGGAGCATGCGCTTTAGCAGCCCCGCTGGGCACTTGGCGCTAC
ACAAGTGGCCTCTGGCCTCGCACACATTCCACATCCACCGGTAGGCGCCAACCGGCTCCGTTCTTTGGTG
GCCCCTTCGCGCCACCTTCTACTCCTCCCCTAGTCAGGAAGTTCCCCCCCGCCCCGCAGCTCGCGTCGTG
CAGGACGTGACAAATGGAAGTAGCACGTCTCACTAGTCTCGTGCAGATGGACAGCACCGCTGAGCAATGG
AAGCGGGTAGGCCTTTGGGGCAGCGGCCAATAGCAGCTTTGCTCCTTCGCTTTCTGGGCTCAGAGGCTGG
GAAGGGGTGGGTCCGGGGGCGGGCTCAGGGGCGGGCTCAGGGGCGGGGCGGGCGCCCGAAGGTCCTCCGG
AGGCCCGGCATTCTGCACGCTTCAAAAGCGCACGTCTGCCGCGCTGTTCTCCTCTTCCTCATCTCCGGGC
CTTTCGACCTGCAGCCAATATGGGATCGGCCATTGAACAAGATGGATTGCACGCAGGTTCTCCGGCCGCT
TGGGTGGAGAGGCTATTCGGCTATGACTGGGCACAACAGACAATCGGCTGCTCTGATGCCGCCGTGTTCC
GGCTGTCAGCGCAGGGGCGCCCGGTTCTTTTTGTCAAGACCGACCTGTCCGGTGCCCTGAATGAACTGCA
GGACGAGGCAGCGCGGCTATCGTGGCTGGCCACGACGGGCGTTCCTTGCGCAGCTGTGCTCGACGTTGTC
ACTGAAGCGGGAAGGGACTGGCTGCTATTGGGCGAAGTGCCGGGGCAGGATCTCCTGTCATCTCACCTTG
CTCCTGCCGAGAAAGTATCCATCATGGCTGATGCAATGCGGCGGCTGCATACGCTTGATCCGGCTACCTG
CCCATTCGACCACCAAGCGAAACATCGCATCGAGCGAGCACGTACTCGGATGGAAGCCGGTCTTGTCGAT
CAGGATGATCTGGACGAAGAGCATCAGGGGCTCGCGCCAGCCGAACTGTTCGCCAGGCTCAAGGCGCGCA
TGCCCGACGGCGAGGATCTCGTCGTGACCCATGGCGATGCCTGCTTGCCGAATATCATGGTGGAAAATGG
CCGCTTTTCTGGATTCATCGACTGTGGCCGGCTGGGTGTGGCGGACCGCTATCAGGACATAGCGTTGGCT
ACCCGTGATATTGCTGAAGAGCTTGGCGGCGAATGGGCTGACCGCTTCCTCGTGCTTTACGGTATCGCCG
CTCCCGATTCGCAGCGCATCGCCTTCTATCGCCTTCTTGACGAGTTCTTCTGAGGGGATCCGTCGACTTC
GAAACGCGTCTGGAACAATCAACCTCTGGATTACAAAATTTGTGAAAGATTGACTGGTATTCTTAACTAT
GTTGCTCCTTTTACGCTATGTGGATACGCTGCTTTAATGCCTTTGTATCATGCTATTGCTTCCCGTATGG
CTTTCATTTTCTCCTCCTTGTATAAATCCTGGTTGCTGTCTCTTTATGAGGAGTTGTGGCCCGTTGTCAG
GCAACGTGGCGTGGTGTGCACTGTGTTTGCTGACGCAACCCCCACTGGTTGGGGCATTGCCACCACCTGT
CAGCTCCTTTCCGGGACTTTCGCTTTCCCCCTCCCTATTGCCACGGCGGAACTCATCGCCGCCTGCCTTG
CCCGCTGCTGGACAGGGGCTCGGCTGTTGGGCACTGACAATTCCGTGGTGTTGTCGGGGAAGCTGACGTC
CTTTCCATGGCTGCTCGCCTGTGTTGCCACCTGGATTCTGCGCGGGACGTCCTTCTGCTACGTCCCTTCG
GCCCTCAATCCAGCGGACCTTCCTTCCCGCGGCCTGCTGCCGGCTCTGCGGCCTCTTCCGCGTCTTCGCC
TTCGCCCTCAGACGAGTCGGATCTCCCTTTGGGCCGCCTCCCCGCCTGGAATTAATTCTGCAGTCGAGAC
CTAGAAAAACATGGAGCAATCACAAGTAGCAATACAGCAGCTACCAATGCTGATTGTGCCTGGCTAGAAG
CACAAGAGGAGGAGGAGGTGGGTTTTCCAGTCACACCTCAGGTACCTTTAAGACCAATGACTTACAAGGC
AGCTGTAGATCTTAGCCACTTTTTAAAAGAAAAGGGGGGACTGGAAGGGCTAATTCACTCCCAACGAAGA
CAAGATCTGCTTTTTGCTTGTACTGGGTCTCTCTGGTTAGACCAGATCTGAGCCTGGGAGCTCTCTGGCT
AACTAGGGAACCCACTGCTTAAGCCTCAATAAAGCTTGCCTTGAGTGCTTCAAGTAGTGTGTGCCCGTCT
GTTGTGTGACTCTGGTAACTAGAGATCCCTCAGACCCTTTTAGTCAGTGTGGAAAATCTCTAGCAGTAGT
AGTTCATGTCATCTTATTATTCAGTATTTATAACTTGCAAAGAAATGAATATCAGAGAGTGAGAGGAACT
TGTTTATTGCAGCTTATAATGGTTACAAATAAAGCAATAGCATCACAAATTTCACAAATAAAGCATTTTT
TTCACTGCATTCTAGTTGTGGTTTGTCCAAACTCATCAATGTATCTTATCATGTCTGGCTCTAGCTATCC
CGCCCCTAACTCCGCCCAGTTCCGCCCATTCTCCGCCCCATGGCTGACTAATTTTTTTTATTTATGCAGA
GGCCGAGGCCGCCTCGGCCTCTGAGCTATTCCAGAAGTAGTGAGGAGGCTTTTTTGGAGGCCTAGGCTTT
TGCGTCGAGACGTACCCAATTCGCCCTATAGTGAGTCGTATTACGCGCGCTCACTGGCCGTCGTTTTACA
ACGTCGTGACTGGGAAAACCCTGGCGTTACCCAACTTAATCGCCTTGCAGCACATCCCCCTTTCGCCAGC
TGGCGTAATAGCGAAGAGGCCCGCACCGATCGCCCTTCCCAACAGTTGCGCAGCCTGAATGGCGAATGGC
GCG
[124 nt withheld, positions 6444-6567]
C
[91 nt withheld, positions 6569-6659]
A
[49 nt withheld, positions 6661-6709]
CCTTTGACGTTGGAGTCCACGTTCTTT
[37 nt withheld, positions 6737-6773]
ACCCTATCTCGGTCTATTCTTTTGATTTATAAGGGATTTTGCCGATTTCGGCCTATTGGTTAAAAAATGA
GCTGATTTAACAAAAATTTAACGCGAATTTTAACAAAATATTAACGTTTACAATTTCCCAGGTGGCACTT
TTCGGGGAAATGTGCGCGGAACCCCTATTTGTTTATTTTTCTAAATACATTCAAATATGTATCCGCTCAT
GAGACAATAACCCTGATAAATGCTTCAATAATATTGAAAAAGGAAGAGTATGAGTATTCAACATTTCCGT
GTCGCCCTTATTCCCTTTTTTGCGGCATTTTGCCTTCCTGTTTTTGCTCACCCAGAAACGCTGGTGAAAG
TAAAAGATGCTGAAGATCAGTTGGGTGCACGAGTGGGTTACATCGAACTGGATCTCAACAGCGGTAAGAT
CCTTGAGAGTTTTCGCCCCGAAGAACGTTTTCCAATGATGAGCACTTTTAAAGTTCTGCTATGTGGCGCG
GTATTATCCCGTATTGACGCCGGGCAAGAGCAACTCGGTCGCCGCATACACTATTCTCAGAATGACTTGG
TTGAGTACTCACCAGTCACAGAAAAGCATCTTACGGATGGCATGACAGTAAGAGAATTATGCAGTGCTGC
CATAACCATGAGTGATAACACTGCGGCCAACTTACTTCTGACAACGATCGGAGGACCGAAGGAGCTAACC
GCTTTTTTGCACAACATGGGGGATCATGTAACTCGCCTTGATCGTTGGGAACCGGAGCTGAATGAAGCCA
TACCAAACGACGAGCGTGACACCACGATGCCTGTAGCAATGGCAACAACGTTGCGCAAACTATTAACTGG
CGAACTACTTACTCTAGCTTCCCGGCAACAATTAATAGACTGGATGGAGGCGGATAAAGTTGCAGGACCA
CTTCTGCGCTCGGCCCTTCCGGCTGGCTGGTTTATTGCTGATAAATCTGGAGCCGGTGAGCGTGGGTCTC
GCGGTATCATTGCAGCACTGGGGCCAGATGGTAAGCCCTCCCGTATCGTAGTTATCTACACGACGGGGAG
TCAGGCAACTATGGATGAACGAAATAGACAGATCGCTGAGATAGGTGCCTCACTGATTAAGCATTGGTAA
CTGTCAGACCAAGTTTACTCATATATACTTTAGATTGATTTAAAACTTCATTTTTAATTTAAAAGGATCT
AGGTGAAGATCCTTTTTGATAATCTCATGACCAAAATCCCTTAACGTGAGTTTTCGTTCCACTGAGCGTC
AGACCCCGTAGAAAAGATCAAAGGATCTTCTTGAGATCCTTTTTTTCTGCGCGTAATCTGCTGCTTGCAA
ACAAAAAAACCACCGCTACCAGCGGTGGTTTGTTTGCCGGATCAAGAGCTACCAACTCTTTTTCCGAAGG
TAACTGGCTTCAGCAGAGCGCAGATACCAAATACTGTCCTTCTAGTGTAGCCGTAGTTAGGCCACCACTT
CAAGAACTCTGTAGCACCGCCTACATACCTCGCTCTGCTAATCCTGTTACCAGTGGCTGCTGCCAGTGGC
GATAAGTCGTGTCTTACCGGGTTGGACTCAAGACGATAGTTACCGGATAAGGCGCAGCGGTCGGGCTGAA
CGGGGGGTTCGTGCACACAGCCCAGCTTGGAGCGAACGACCTACACCGAACTGAGATACCTACAGCGTGA
GCTATGAGAAAGCGCCACGCTTCCCGAAGGGAGAAAGGCGGACAGGTATCCGGTAAGCGGCAGGGTCGGA
ACAGGAGAGCGCACGAGGGAGCTTCCAGGGGGAAACGCCTGGTATCTTTATAGTCCTGTCGGGTTTCGCC
ACCTCTGACTTGAGCGTCGATTTTTGTGATGCTCGTCAGGGGGGCGGAGCCTATGGAAAAACGCCAGCAA
CGCGGCCTTTTTACGGTTCCTGGCCTTTTGCTGGCCTTTTGCTCACATGTTCTTTCCTGCGTTATCCCCT
GATTCTGTGGATAACCGTATTACCGCCTTTGAGTGAGCTGATACCGCTCGCCGCAGCCGAACGACCGAGC
GCAGCGAGTCAGTGAGCGAGGAAGCGGAAGAGCGCCCAATACGCAAACCGCCTCTCCCCGCGCGTTGGCC
GATTCATTAATGCAGCTGGCACGACAGGTTTCCCGACTGGAAAGCGGGCAGTGAGCGCAACGCAATTAAT
GTGAGTTAGCTCACTCATTAGGCACCCCAGGCTTTACACTTTATGCTTCCGGCTCGTATGTTGTGTGGAA
TTGTGAGCGGATAACAATTTCACACAGGAAACAGCTATGACCATGATTACGCCAAGCGCGCAATTAACCC
TCACTAAAGGGAACAAAAGCTGGAGCTGCAAGC
