Features (pLannotate 1.2.2; 28 found; start..end, strand, type, name):
     84..105     +  protein_bind   CAP binding site: CAP binding activates transcription in the presence of cAMP. E. coli catabolite activator protein
    120..150     +  promoter       lac promoter: promoter for the E. coli lac operon
    158..174     +  protein_bind   lac operator: The lac repressor binds to the lac operator to inhibit transcription in E. coli. This inhibition can be relieved by adding lactose or isopropyl-β-D-thiogalactopyranoside (IPTG). lac repressor encoded by lacI
    219..237     +  promoter       T3 promoter: promoter for bacteriophage T3 RNA polymerase
    265..491     +  promoter       RSV promoter: Rous sarcoma virus enhancer/promoter
    492..672     +  LTR            5' LTR (truncated): truncated 5' long terminal repeat (LTR) from HIV-1
    719..844     +  misc_feature   HIV-1 Ψ: packaging signal of human immunodeficiency virus type 1
    828..1191    +  CDS            HIV-1 gag (fragment): gag protein from human immunodeficiency virus 1; gag
   1337..1570    +  misc_feature   RRE: The Rev response element (RRE) of HIV-1 allows for Rev-dependent mRNA export from the nucleus to the cytoplasm.
   1947..2047    +  CDS            Rev (fragment): human immunodeficiency virus 1 (HIV-1) Rev protein; rev; enhances nuclear export of unspliced and incompletely spliced viral mRNAs
   2066..2183    +  misc_feature   cPPT/CTS: central polypurine tract and central termination sequence of HIV-1
   2221..2622    +  promoter       SFFV promoter: spleen focus-forming virus long terminal repeat (LTR) promoter
   2650..3369    +  CDS            EGFP: the original enhanced GFP (Yang et al., 1996) mammalian codon-optimized
   3605..3731    +  ncRNA          3' miR-30a: sequence downstream of the 71-nt precursor of the human miR-30a microRNA (Zeng et al., 2002) miRNA
   3756..4255    +  promoter       PGK promoter: mouse phosphoglycerate kinase 1 promoter
   4269..5072    +  CDS            NeoR/KanR: aminoglycoside phosphotransferase from Tn5; aph(3')-II (or nptII); confers resistance to neomycin, kanamycin, and G418 (Geneticin®)
   5106..5694    +  misc_feature   WPRE: woodchuck hepatitis virus posttranscriptional regulatory element
   5711..5899    +  CDS            nef (fragment): NEF_HV1Z2 - Experimental evidence at protein level: Swiss-Prot protein existence level 1. Extracellular Nef protein targets CD4(+) T-lymphocytes for apoptosis by interacting with CXCR4 surface receptors. From Human immunodeficiency virus type 1 group M subtype D (isolate Z2/CDC-Z34) (HIV-1).
   5901..6134    +  LTR            3' LTR (ΔU3): self-inactivating 3' long terminal repeat (LTR) from HIV-1
   6206..6327    +  polyA_signal   SV40 poly(A) signal: SV40 polyadenylation signal
   6367..6502    +  rep_origin     SV40 ori: SV40 origin of replication
   6523..6541    -  promoter       T7 promoter: promoter for bacteriophage T7 RNA polymerase
   6549..6704    +  CDS            lacZα (fragment): LacZα fragment of β-galactosidase; lacZ fragment
   6709..7137    +  rep_origin     f1 ori (sequence partly withheld): f1 bacteriophage origin of replication; arrow indicates direction of (+) strand synthesis
   7190..7294    +  promoter       AmpR promoter: bla
   7295..8155    +  CDS            AmpR: β-lactamase; bla; confers resistance to ampicillin, carbenicillin, and related antibiotics
   8326..8914    +  rep_origin     ori: high-copy-number ColE1/pMB1/pBR322/pUC origin of replication
   9097..71      +  CDS            lacI (fragment) (across the origin): lac repressor; lacI; The lac repressor binds to the lac operator to inhibit transcription in E. coli. This inhibition can be relieved by adding lactose or isopropyl-β-D-thiogalactopyranoside (IPTG).
>Addgene plasmid #111171 | SGEN | addgene full sequence | sequence record 211519 | Addgene NGS Result
CTCCCCGCGCGTTGGCCGATTCATTAATGCAGCTGGCACGACAGGTTTCCCGACTGGAAAGCGGGCAGTG
AGCGCAACGCAATTAATGTGAGTTAGCTCACTCATTAGGCACCCCAGGCTTTACACTTTATGCTTCCGGC
TCGTATGTTGTGTGGAATTGTGAGCGGATAACAATTTCACACAGGAAACAGCTATGACCATGATTACGCC
AAGCGCGCAATTAACCCTCACTAAAGGGAACAAAAGCTGGAGCTGCAAGCTTAATGTAGTCTTATGCAAT
ACTCTTGTAGTCTTGCAACATGGTAACGATGAGTTAGCAACATGCCTTACAAGGAGAGAAAAAGCACCGT
GCATGCCGATTGGTGGAAGTAAGGTGGTACGATCGTGCCTTATTAGGAAGGCAACAGACGGGTCTGACAT
GGATTGGACGAACCACTGAATTGCCGCATTGCAGAGATATTGTATTTAAGTGCCTAGCTCGATACATAAA
CGGGTCTCTCTGGTTAGACCAGATCTGAGCCTGGGAGCTCTCTGGCTAACTAGGGAACCCACTGCTTAAG
CCTCAATAAAGCTTGCCTTGAGTGCTTCAAGTAGTGTGTGCCCGTCTGTTGTGTGACTCTGGTAACTAGA
GATCCCTCAGACCCTTTTAGTCAGTGTGGAAAATCTCTAGCAGTGGCGCCCGAACAGGGACTTGAAAGCG
AAAGGGAAACCAGAGGAGCTCTCTCGACGCAGGACTCGGCTTGCTGAAGCGCGCACGGCAAGAGGCGAGG
GGCGGCGACTGGTGAGTACGCCAAAAATTTTGACTAGCGGAGGCTAGAAGGAGAGAGATGGGTGCGAGAG
CGTCAGTATTAAGCGGGGGAGAATTAGATCGCGATGGGAAAAAATTCGGTTAAGGCCAGGGGGAAAGAAA
AAATATAAATTAAAACATATAGTATGGGCAAGCAGGGAGCTAGAACGATTCGCAGTTAATCCTGGCCTGT
TAGAAACATCAGAAGGCTGTAGACAAATACTGGGACAGCTACAACCATCCCTTCAGACAGGATCAGAAGA
ACTTAGATCATTATATAATACAGTAGCAACCCTCTATTGTGTGCATCAAAGGATAGAGATAAAAGACACC
AAGGAAGCTTTAGACAAGATAGAGGAAGAGCAAAACAAAAGTAAGACCACCGCACAGCAAGCGGCCGCTG
ATCTTCAGACCTGGAGGAGGAGATATGAGGGACAATTGGAGAAGTGAATTATATAAATATAAAGTAGTAA
AAATTGAACCATTAGGAGTAGCACCCACCAAGGCAAAGAGAAGAGTGGTGCAGAGAGAAAAAAGAGCAGT
GGGAATAGGAGCTTTGTTCCTTGGGTTCTTGGGAGCAGCAGGAAGCACTATGGGCGCAGCGTCAATGACG
CTGACGGTACAGGCCAGACAATTATTGTCTGGTATAGTGCAGCAGCAGAACAATTTGCTGAGGGCTATTG
AGGCGCAACAGCATCTGTTGCAACTCACAGTCTGGGGCATCAAGCAGCTCCAGGCAAGAATCCTGGCTGT
GGAAAGATACCTAAAGGATCAACAGCTCCTGGGGATTTGGGGTTGCTCTGGAAAACTCATTTGCACCACT
GCTGTGCCTTGGAATGCTAGTTGGAGTAATAAATCTCTGGAACAGATTTGGAATCACACGACCTGGATGG
AGTGGGACAGAGAAATTAACAATTACACAAGCTTAATACACTCCTTAATTGAAGAATCGCAAAACCAGCA
AGAAAAGAATGAACAAGAATTATTGGAATTAGATAAATGGGCAAGTTTGTGGAATTGGTTTAACATAACA
AATTGGCTGTGGTATATAAAATTATTCATAATGATAGTAGGAGGCTTGGTAGGTTTAAGAATAGTTTTTG
CTGTACTTTCTATAGTGAATAGAGTTAGGCAGGGATATTCACCATTATCGTTTCAGACCCACCTCCCAAC
CCCGAGGGGACCCGACAGGCCCGAAGGAATAGAAGAAGAAGGTGGAGAGAGAGACAGAGACAGATCCATT
CGATTAGTGAACGGATCTCGACGGTATCGGTTAACTTTTAAAAGAAAAGGGGGGATTGGGGGGTACAGTG
CAGGGGAAAGAATAGTAGACATAATAGCAACAGACATACAAACTAAAGAATTACAAAAACAAATTACAAA
AATTCAAAATTTTATCGATCACGAGACTAGCCTCGATCGAGCTAGCTGCAGTAACGCCATTTTGCAAGGC
ATGGAAAAATACCAAACCAAGAATAGAGAAGTTCAGATCAAGGGCGGGTACATGAAAATAGCTAACGTTG
GGCCAAACAGGATATCTGCGGTGAGCAGTTTCGGCCCCGGCCCGGGGCCAAGAACAGATGGTCACCGCAG
TTTCGGCCCCGGCCCGAGGCCAAGAACAGATGGTCCCCAGATATGGCCCAACCCTCAGCAGTTTCTTAAG
ACCCATCAGATGTTTCCAGGCTCCCCCAAGGACCTGAAATGACCCTGCGCCTTATTTGAATTAACCAATC
AGCCTGCTTCTCGCTTCTGTTCGCGCGCTTCTGCTTCCCGAGCTCTATAAAAGAGCTCACAACCCCTCAC
TCGGCGCGCCAGTCCTCCGACAGACTGAGTCGGCCGGTGGATCTACCGGTGGATCCACCATGGTGAGCAA
GGGCGAGGAGCTGTTCACCGGGGTGGTGCCCATCCTGGTCGAGCTGGACGGCGACGTAAACGGCCACAAG
TTCAGCGTGTCTGGCGAGGGCGAGGGCGATGCCACCTACGGCAAGCTGACCCTGAAGTTCATCTGCACCA
CCGGCAAGCTGCCCGTGCCCTGGCCCACCCTCGTGACCACCCTGACCTACGGCGTGCAGTGCTTCAGCCG
CTACCCCGACCACATGAAGCAGCACGACTTCTTCAAGTCCGCCATGCCCGAAGGCTACGTCCAGGAGCGC
ACCATCTTCTTCAAGGACGACGGCAACTACAAGACCCGCGCCGAGGTGAAGTTCGAGGGCGACACCCTGG
TGAACCGCATCGAGCTGAAGGGCATCGACTTCAAGGAGGACGGCAACATCCTGGGGCACAAGCTGGAGTA
CAACTACAACAGCCACAACGTCTATATCATGGCCGACAAGCAGAAGAACGGCATCAAGGCGAACTTCAAG
ATCCGCCACAACATCGAGGACGGCAGCGTGCAGCTCGCCGACCACTACCAGCAGAACACCCCCATCGGCG
ACGGCCCCGTGCTGCTGCCCGACAACCACTACCTGAGCACCCAGTCCGCCCTGAGCAAAGACCCCAACGA
GAAGCGCGATCACATGGTCCTGCTGGAGTTCGTGACCGCCGCCGGGATCACTCTCGGCATGGACGAGCTG
TACAAGTAATGACGTACGGCGGCCGCCTCGACTAGGGATAACAGGGTAATTGTTTGAATGAGGCTTCAGT
ACTTTACAGAATCGTTGCCTGCACATCTTGGAAACACTTGCTGGGATTACTTCGACTTCTTAACCCAACA
GAAGGCTCGAGAAGGTATATTGCTGTTGACAGTGAGCGCAGGAATTATAATGCTTATCTATAGTGAAGCC
ACAGATGTATAGATAAGCATTATAATTCCTATGCCTACTGCCTCGGACTTCAAGGGGCTAGAATTCGAGC
AATTATCTTGTTTACTAAAACTGAATACCTTGCTATCTCTTTGATACATTTTTACAAAGCTGAATTAAAA
TGGTATAAATTAAATCACTTTTTTCAATTGACGCGTAATTCTACCGGGTAGGGGAGGCGCTTTTCCCAAG
GCAGTCTGGAGCATGCGCTTTAGCAGCCCCGCTGGGCACTTGGCGCTACACAAGTGGCCTCTGGCCTCGC
ACACATTCCACATCCACCGGTAGGCGCCAACCGGCTCCGTTCTTTGGTGGCCCCTTCGCGCCACCTTCTA
CTCCTCCCCTAGTCAGGAAGTTCCCCCCCGCCCCGCAGCTCGCGTCGTGCAGGACGTGACAAATGGAAGT
AGCACGTCTCACTAGTCTCGTGCAGATGGACAGCACCGCTGAGCAATGGAAGCGGGTAGGCCTTTGGGGC
AGCGGCCAATAGCAGCTTTGCTCCTTCGCTTTCTGGGCTCAGAGGCTGGGAAGGGGTGGGTCCGGGGGCG
GGCTCAGGGGCGGGCTCAGGGGCGGGGCGGGCGCCCGAAGGTCCTCCGGAGGCCCGGCATTCTGCACGCT
TCAAAAGCGCACGTCTGCCGCGCTGTTCTCCTCTTCCTCATCTCCGGGCCTTTCGACCTGCAGCCAATAT
GGGATCGGCCATTGAACAAGATGGATTGCACGCAGGTTCTCCGGCCGCTTGGGTGGAGAGGCTATTCGGC
TATGACTGGGCACAACAGACAATCGGCTGCTCTGATGCCGCCGTGTTCCGGCTGTCAGCGCAGGGGCGCC
CGGTTCTTTTTGTCAAGACCGACCTGTCCGGTGCCCTGAATGAACTGCAGGACGAGGCAGCGCGGCTATC
GTGGCTGGCCACGACGGGCGTTCCTTGCGCAGCTGTGCTCGACGTTGTCACTGAAGCGGGAAGGGACTGG
CTGCTATTGGGCGAAGTGCCGGGGCAGGATCTCCTGTCATCTCACCTTGCTCCTGCCGAGAAAGTATCCA
TCATGGCTGATGCAATGCGGCGGCTGCATACGCTTGATCCGGCTACCTGCCCATTCGACCACCAAGCGAA
ACATCGCATCGAGCGAGCACGTACTCGGATGGAAGCCGGTCTTGTCGATCAGGATGATCTGGACGAAGAG
CATCAGGGGCTCGCGCCAGCCGAACTGTTCGCCAGGCTCAAGGCGCGCATGCCCGACGGCGAGGATCTCG
TCGTGACCCATGGCGATGCCTGCTTGCCGAATATCATGGTGGAAAATGGCCGCTTTTCTGGATTCATCGA
CTGTGGCCGGCTGGGTGTGGCGGACCGCTATCAGGACATAGCGTTGGCTACCCGTGATATTGCTGAAGAG
CTTGGCGGCGAATGGGCTGACCGCTTCCTCGTGCTTTACGGTATCGCCGCTCCCGATTCGCAGCGCATCG
CCTTCTATCGCCTTCTTGACGAGTTCTTCTGAGGGGATCCGTCGACTTCGAAACGCGTCTGGAACAATCA
ACCTCTGGATTACAAAATTTGTGAAAGATTGACTGGTATTCTTAACTATGTTGCTCCTTTTACGCTATGT
GGATACGCTGCTTTAATGCCTTTGTATCATGCTATTGCTTCCCGTATGGCTTTCATTTTCTCCTCCTTGT
ATAAATCCTGGTTGCTGTCTCTTTATGAGGAGTTGTGGCCCGTTGTCAGGCAACGTGGCGTGGTGTGCAC
TGTGTTTGCTGACGCAACCCCCACTGGTTGGGGCATTGCCACCACCTGTCAGCTCCTTTCCGGGACTTTC
GCTTTCCCCCTCCCTATTGCCACGGCGGAACTCATCGCCGCCTGCCTTGCCCGCTGCTGGACAGGGGCTC
GGCTGTTGGGCACTGACAATTCCGTGGTGTTGTCGGGGAAGCTGACGTCCTTTCCATGGCTGCTCGCCTG
TGTTGCCACCTGGATTCTGCGCGGGACGTCCTTCTGCTACGTCCCTTCGGCCCTCAATCCAGCGGACCTT
CCTTCCCGCGGCCTGCTGCCGGCTCTGCGGCCTCTTCCGCGTCTTCGCCTTCGCCCTCAGACGAGTCGGA
TCTCCCTTTGGGCCGCCTCCCCGCCTGGAATTAATTCTGCAGTCGAGACCTAGAAAAACATGGAGCAATC
ACAAGTAGCAATACAGCAGCTACCAATGCTGATTGTGCCTGGCTAGAAGCACAAGAGGAGGAGGAGGTGG
GTTTTCCAGTCACACCTCAGGTACCTTTAAGACCAATGACTTACAAGGCAGCTGTAGATCTTAGCCACTT
TTTAAAAGAAAAGGGGGGACTGGAAGGGCTAATTCACTCCCAACGAAGACAAGATCTGCTTTTTGCTTGT
ACTGGGTCTCTCTGGTTAGACCAGATCTGAGCCTGGGAGCTCTCTGGCTAACTAGGGAACCCACTGCTTA
AGCCTCAATAAAGCTTGCCTTGAGTGCTTCAAGTAGTGTGTGCCCGTCTGTTGTGTGACTCTGGTAACTA
GAGATCCCTCAGACCCTTTTAGTCAGTGTGGAAAATCTCTAGCAGTAGTAGTTCATGTCATCTTATTATT
CAGTATTTATAACTTGCAAAGAAATGAATATCAGAGAGTGAGAGGAACTTGTTTATTGCAGCTTATAATG
GTTACAAATAAAGCAATAGCATCACAAATTTCACAAATAAAGCATTTTTTTCACTGCATTCTAGTTGTGG
TTTGTCCAAACTCATCAATGTATCTTATCATGTCTGGCTCTAGCTATCCCGCCCCTAACTCCGCCCATCC
CGCCCCTAACTCCGCCCAGTTCCGCCCATTCTCCGCCCCATGGCTGACTAATTTTTTTTATTTATGCAGA
GGCCGAGGCCGCCTCGGCCTCTGAGCTATTCCAGAAGTAGTGAGGAGGCTTTTTTGGAGGCCTAGGGACG
TACCCAATTCGCCCTATAGTGAGTCGTATTACGCGCGCTCACTGGCCGTCGTTTTACAACGTCGTGACTG
GGAAAACCCTGGCGTTACCCAACTTAATCGCCTTGCAGCACATCCCCCTTTCGCCAGCTGGCGTAATAGC
GAAGAGGCCCGCACCGATCGCCCTTCCCAACAGTTGCGCAGCCTGAATGGCGAATGGG
[124 nt withheld, positions 6709-6832]
C
[91 nt withheld, positions 6834-6924]
A
[49 nt withheld, positions 6926-6974]
CCTTTGACGTTGGAGTCCACGTTCTTT
[37 nt withheld, positions 7002-7038]
ACCCTATCTCGGTCTATTCTTTTGATTTATAAGGGATTTTGCCGATTTCGGCCTATTGGTTAAAAAATGA
GCTGATTTAACAAAAATTTAACGCGAATTTTAACAAAATATTAACGCTTACAATTTAGGTGGCACTTTTC
GGGGAAATGTGCGCGGAACCCCTATTTGTTTATTTTTCTAAATACATTCAAATATGTATCCGCTCATGAG
ACAATAACCCTGATAAATGCTTCAATAATATTGAAAAAGGAAGAGTATGAGTATTCAACATTTCCGTGTC
GCCCTTATTCCCTTTTTTGCGGCATTTTGCCTTCCTGTTTTTGCTCACCCAGAAACGCTGGTGAAAGTAA
AAGATGCTGAAGATCAGTTGGGTGCACGAGTGGGTTACATCGAACTGGATCTCAACAGCGGTAAGATCCT
TGAGAGTTTTCGCCCCGAAGAACGTTTTCCAATGATGAGCACTTTTAAAGTTCTGCTATGTGGCGCGGTA
TTATCCCGTATTGACGCCGGGCAAGAGCAACTCGGTCGCCGCATACACTATTCTCAGAATGACTTGGTTG
AGTACTCACCAGTCACAGAAAAGCATCTTACGGATGGCATGACAGTAAGAGAATTATGCAGTGCTGCCAT
AACCATGAGTGATAACACTGCGGCCAACTTACTTCTGACAACGATCGGAGGACCGAAGGAGCTAACCGCT
TTTTTGCACAACATGGGGGATCATGTAACTCGCCTTGATCGTTGGGAACCGGAGCTGAATGAAGCCATAC
CAAACGACGAGCGTGACACCACGATGCCTGTAGCAATGGCAACAACGTTGCGCAAACTATTAACTGGCGA
ACTACTTACTCTAGCTTCCCGGCAACAATTAATAGACTGGATGGAGGCGGATAAAGTTGCAGGACCACTT
CTGCGCTCGGCCCTTCCGGCTGGCTGGTTTATTGCTGATAAATCTGGAGCCGGTGAGCGTGGGTCTCGCG
GTATCATTGCAGCACTGGGGCCAGATGGTAAGCCCTCCCGTATCGTAGTTATCTACACGACGGGGAGTCA
GGCAACTATGGATGAACGAAATAGACAGATCGCTGAGATAGGTGCCTCACTGATTAAGCATTGGTAACTG
TCAGACCAAGTTTACTCATATATACTTTAGATTGATTTAAAACTTCATTTTTAATTTAAAAGGATCTAGG
TGAAGATCCTTTTTGATAATCTCATGACCAAAATCCCTTAACGTGAGTTTTCGTTCCACTGAGCGTCAGA
CCCCGTAGAAAAGATCAAAGGATCTTCTTGAGATCCTTTTTTTCTGCGCGTAATCTGCTGCTTGCAAACA
AAAAAACCACCGCTACCAGCGGTGGTTTGTTTGCCGGATCAAGAGCTACCAACTCTTTTTCCGAAGGTAA
CTGGCTTCAGCAGAGCGCAGATACCAAATACTGTTCTTCTAGTGTAGCCGTAGTTAGGCCACCACTTCAA
GAACTCTGTAGCACCGCCTACATACCTCGCTCTGCTAATCCTGTTACCAGTGGCTGCTGCCAGTGGCGAT
AAGTCGTGTCTTACCGGGTTGGACTCAAGACGATAGTTACCGGATAAGGCGCAGCGGTCGGGCTGAACGG
GGGGTTCGTGCACACAGCCCAGCTTGGAGCGAACGACCTACACCGAACTGAGATACCTACAGCGTGAGCT
ATGAGAAAGCGCCACGCTTCCCGAAGGGAGAAAGGCGGACAGGTATCCGGTAAGCGGCAGGGTCGGAACA
GGAGAGCGCACGAGGGAGCTTCCAGGGGGAAACGCCTGGTATCTTTATAGTCCTGTCGGGTTTCGCCACC
TCTGACTTGAGCGTCGATTTTTGTGATGCTCGTCAGGGGGGCGGAGCCTATGGAAAAACGCCAGCAACGC
GGCCTTTTTACGGTTCCTGGCCTTTTGCTGGCCTTTTGCTCACATGTTCTTTCCTGCGTTATCCCCTGAT
TCTGTGGATAACCGTATTACCGCCTTTGAGTGAGCTGATACCGCTCGCCGCAGCCGAACGACCGAGCGCA
GCGAGTCAGTGAGCGAGGAAGCGGAAGAGCGCCCAATACGCAAACCGCCT
